>Addgene plasmid #142991 | TFORF2791 | addgene full sequence | sequence record 462921 | Addgene NGS Result
TTAATGTAGTCTTATGCAATACTCTTGTAGTCTTGCAACATGGTAACGATGAGTTAGCAACATGCCTTAC
AAGGAGAGAAAAAGCACCGTGCATGCCGATTGGTGGAAGTAAGGTGGTACGATCGTGCCTTATTAGGAAG
GCAACAGACGGGTCTGACATGGATTGGACGAACCACTGAATTGCCGCATTGCAGAGATATTGTATTTAAG
TGCCTAGCTCGATACATAAACGGGTCTCTCTGGTTAGACCAGATCTGAGCCTGGGAGCTCTCTGGCTAAC
TAGGGAACCCACTGCTTAAGCCTCAATAAAGCTTGCCTTGAGTGCTTCAAGTAGTGTGTGCCCGTCTGTT
GTGTGACTCTGGTAACTAGAGATCCCTCAGACCCTTTTAGTCAGTGTGGAAAATCTCTAGCAGTGGCGCC
CGAACAGGGACTTGAAAGCGAAAGGGAAACCAGAGGAGCTCTCTCGACGCAGGACTCGGCTTGCTGAAGC
GCGCACGGCAAGAGGCGAGGGGCGGCGACTGGTGAGTACGCCAAAAATTTTGACTAGCGGAGGCTAGAAG
GAGAGAGATGGGTGCGAGAGCGTCAGTATTAAGCGGGGGAGAATTAGATCGCGATGGGAAAAAATTCGGT
TAAGGCCAGGGGGAAAGAAAAAATATAAATTAAAACATATAGTATGGGCAAGCAGGGAGCTAGAACGATT
CGCAGTTAATCCTGGCCTGTTAGAAACATCAGAAGGCTGTAGACAAATACTGGGACAGCTACAACCATCC
CTTCAGACAGGATCAGAAGAACTTAGATCATTATATAATACAGTAGCAACCCTCTATTGTGTGCATCAAA
GGATAGAGATAAAAGACACCAAGGAAGCTTTAGACAAGATAGAGGAAGAGCAAAACAAAAGTAAGACCAC
CGCACAGCAAGCGGCCGCTGATCTTCAGACCTGGAGGAGGAGATATGAGGGACAATTGGAGAAGTGAATT
ATATAAATATAAAGTAGTAAAAATTGAACCATTAGGAGTAGCACCCACCAAGGCAAAGAGAAGAGTGGTG
CAGAGAGAAAAAAGAGCAGTGGGAATAGGAGCTTTGTTCCTTGGGTTCTTGGGAGCAGCAGGAAGCACTA
TGGGCGCAGCGTCAATGACGCTGACGGTACAGGCCAGACAATTATTGTCTGGTATAGTGCAGCAGCAGAA
CAATTTGCTGAGGGCTATTGAGGCGCAACAGCATCTGTTGCAACTCACAGTCTGGGGCATCAAGCAGCTC
CAGGCAAGAATCCTGGCTGTGGAAAGATACCTAAAGGATCAACAGCTCCTGGGGATTTGGGGTTGCTCTG
GAAAACTCATTTGCACCACTGCTGTGCCTTGGAATGCTAGTTGGAGTAATAAATCTCTGGAACAGATTTG
GAATCACACGACCTGGATGGAGTGGGACAGAGAAATTAACAATTACACAAGCTTAATACACTCCTTAATT
GAAGAATCGCAAAACCAGCAAGAAAAGAATGAACAAGAATTATTGGAATTAGATAAATGGGCAAGTTTGT
GGAATTGGTTTAACATAACAAATTGGCTGTGGTATATAAAATTATTCATAATGATAGTAGGAGGCTTGGT
AGGTTTAAGAATAGTTTTTGCTGTACTTTCTATAGTGAATAGAGTTAGGCAGGGATATTCACCATTATCG
TTTCAGACCCACCTCCCAACCCCGAGGGGACCCATGCATTGCATCTCAATTAGTCAGCAACCAGGTGTGG
AAAGTCCCCAGGCTCCCCAGCAGGCAGAAGTATGCAAAGCATGCGTCTCAATTAGTCAGCAACCATAGTC
CCGCCCCTAACTCCGCCCATCCCGCCCCTAACTCCGCCCAGTTCCGCCCATTCTCCGCCCCATGGCTGAC
TAATTTTTTTTATTTATGCAGAGGCCGAGGCCGCCTCGGCCTCTGAGCTATTCCAGAAGTAGTGAGGAGG
CTTTTTTGGAGGCCTAGGCTTTTGCAAAAAGCTTTCTAGAGGTACCACCGGAGCTTACCATGACCGAGTA
CAAGCCCACGGTGCGCCTCGCCACCCGCGACGACGTCCCCAGGGCCGTACGCACCCTCGCCGCCGCGTTC
GCCGACTACCCCGCCACGCGCCACACCGTCGATCCGGACCGCCACATCGAGCGGGTCACCGAGCTGCAAG
AACTCTTCCTCACGCGCGTCGGGCTCGACATCGGCAAGGTGTGGGTCGCGGACGACGGCGCCGCCGTGGC
GGTCTGGACCACGCCGGAGAGCGTCGAAGCGGGGGCGGTGTTCGCCGAGATCGGCCCGCGCATGGCCGAG
TTGAGCGGTTCCCGGCTGGCCGCGCAGCAACAGATGGAAGGCCTCCTGGCGCCGCACCGGCCCAAGGAGC
CCGCGTGGTTCCTGGCCACCGTCGGCGTCTCGCCCGACCACCAGGGCAAGGGTCTGGGCAGCGCCGTCGT
GCTCCCCGGAGTGGAGGCGGCCGAGCGCGCCGGGGTGCCCGCCTTCCTGGAGACCTCCGCGCCCCGCAAC
CTCCCCTTCTACGAGCGGCTCGGCTTCACCGTCACCGCCGACGTCGAGGTGCCCGAAGGACCGCGCACCT
GGTGCATGACCCGCAAGCCCGGTGCCAGTTAACGAATTCTAGATCTTGAGACAAATGGCAGTATTCATCC
ACAATTTTAAAAGAAAAGGGGGGATTGGGGGGTACAGTGCAGGGGAAAGAATAGTAGACATAATAGCAAC
AGACATACAAACTAAAGAATTACAAAAACAAATTACAAAAATTCAAAATTTTCGGGTTTATTACAGGGAC
AGCAGAGATCCACTTTGGCGCCGGCTCGAGGCCTGCAGGTGCAAAGATGGATAAAGTTTTAAACAGAGAG
GAATCTTTGCAGCTAATGGACCTTCTAGGTCTTGAAAGGAGTGGGAATTGGCTCCGGTGCCCGTCAGTGG
GCAGAGCGCACATCGCCCACAGTCCCCGAGAAGTTGGGGGGAGGGGTCGGCAATTGAACCGGTGCCTAGA
GAAGGTGGCGCGGGGTAAACTGGGAAAGTGATGTCGTGTACTGGCTCCGCCTTTTTCCCGAGGGTGGGGG
AGAACCGTATATAAGTGCAGTAGTCGCCGTGAACGTTCTTTTTCGCAACGGGTTTGCCGCCAGAACACAG
GTAAGTGCCGTGTGTGGTTCCCGCGGGCCTGGCCTCTTTACGGGTTATGGCCCTTGCGTGCCTTGAATTA
CTTCCACCTGGCTGCAGTACGTGATTCTTGATCCCGAGCTTCGGGTTGGAAGTGGGTGGGAGAGTTCGAG
GCCTTGCGCTTAAGGAGCCCCTTCGCCTCGTGCTTGAGTTGAGGCCTGGCCTGGGCGCTGGGGCCGCCGC
GTGCGAATCTGGTGGCACCTTCGCGCCTGTCTCGCTGCTTTCGATAAGTCTCTAGCCATTTAAAATTTTT
GATGACCTGCTGCGACGCTTTTTTTCTGGCAAGATAGTCTTGTAAATGCGGGCCAAGATCTGCACACTGG
TATTTCGGTTTTTGGGGCCGCGGGCGGCGACGGGGCCCGTGCGTCCCAGCGCACATGTTCGGCGAGGCGG
GGCCTGCGAGCGCGGCCACCGAGAATCGGACGGGGGTAGTCTCAAGCTGGCCGGCCTGCTCTGGTGCCTG
GCCTCGCGCCGCCGTGTATCGCCCCGCCCTGGGCGGCAAGGCTGGCCCGGTCGGCACCAGTTGCGTGAGC
GGAAAGATGGCCGCTTCCCGGCCCTGCTGCAGGGAGCTCAAAATGGAGGACGCGGCGCTCGGGAGAGCGG
GCGGGTGAGTCACCCACACAAAGGAAAAGGGCCTTTCCGTCCTCAGCCGTCGCTTCATGTGACTCCACGG
AGTACCGGGCGCCGTCCAGGCACCTCGATTAGTTCTCGAGCTTTTGGAGTACGTCGTCTTTAGGTTGGGG
GGAGGGGTTTTATGCGATGGAGTTTCCCCACACTGAGTGGGTGGAGACTGAAGTTAGGCCAGCTTGGCAC
TTGATGTAATTCTCCTTGGAATTTGCCCTTTTTGAGTTTGGATCTTGGTTCATTCTCAAGCCTCAGACAG
TGGTTCAAAGTTTTTTTCTTCCATTTCAGGTGTCGTGAGGCTAGCACCGCCACCATGATTAAGTTCCAGA
TTCAAGGGATACATGTGCAGGAAAGGGTGACATTCAAGGATGTGGCTGTTGTCTTCACCAAGGAAGAGCT
GGCACTATTGGATAAAGCCCAGATAAACCTGTACCAAGATGTGATGCTGGAAAACTTCAGGAACCTCATG
TTAGTGAGAGACGGGATTAAAAACAACATTTTGAATCTTCAGGCAAAGGGGTTAAGTTACCTTTCGCAAG
AAGTGCTTCATTGCTGGCAGATTTGGAAACAAAGGATCCGGGATTTAACTGTGAGTCAGGATTATATCGT
GAACCTTCAAGAAGAGTGTTCCCCACATTTAGAAGATGTTTCCCTCAGTGAAGAGTGGGCAGGCATTTCT
CTTCAGATTTCTGAAAATGAAAACTATGTAGTAAATGCCATTATCAAAAATCAAGATATCACAGCATGGC
AAAGCCTGACACAGGTTCTTACCCCAGAATCGTGGAGGAAAGCCAACATAATGACCGAGCCCCAGAACTC
TCAGGGAAGATATAAGGGAATTTACATGGAAGAGAAATTGTACAGACGTGCTCAGCATGATGACAGCCTC
AGTTGGACCTCATGTGATCATCATGAGTCCCAAGAATGTAAAGGAGAGGACCCTGGTAGACATCCCAGCT
GTGGGAAAAACTTGGGTATGAAATCAACGGTTGAAAAACGTAATGCGGCCCATGTATTACCACAGCCTTT
CCCATGTAATAACTGTGGGGTGGCCTTTGCAGATGATACAGATCCTCATGTCCATCACAGCACTCACCTA
GGAGAAAAATCTTATAAATGTGACCAGTATGGAAAGAACTTTAGTCAGAGCCAAGATCTTATCGTTCATT
GTAAAACTCACTCTGGCAAGACTCCCTATGAATTCCACGAATGGCCTATGGGCTGCAAACAGAGCTCAGA
CCTTCCCAGATATCAGAAAGTCTCCTCAGGAGACAAACCCTACAAATGTAAAGAATGTGGCAAGGGCTTC
AGGCGCAGCTCTTCCCTTCACAACCATCATCGAGTCCACACAGGGGAGATGCCCTACAAATGCGATGAAT
GTGGGAAAGGGTTTGGATTTAGGTCACTTCTTTGTATTCATCAGGGAGTACACACAGGGAAAAAGCCCTA
TAAATGTGAAGAGTGTGGGAAGGGCTTTGATCAGAGCTCCAACCTTCTTGTCCATCAGAGAGTCCACACT
GGAGAGAAGCCCTACAAATGCAGTGAGTGTGGCAAGTGCTTTAGTTCAAGCTCCGTTCTTCAAGTCCACT
GGAGGTTTCACACAGGGGAGAAACCATATAGGTGTGGTGAGTGTGGAAAGGGCTTCAGCCAATGTACACA
CCTTCACATTCACCAGAGAGTCCACACAGGGGAGAAACCATACAAATGCAATGTGTGTGGAAAGGATTTT
GCGTATAGCTCTGTTCTTCACACTCATCAGAGAGTTCACACTGGAGAAAAACCATATAAATGTGAAGTGT
GTGGAAAGTGCTTCAGTTACAGTTCATATTTTCACTTACATCAAAGAGATCACATCAGAGAGAAACCATA
TAAATGTGATGAGTGTGGTAAAGGCTTCAGCCGGAATTCAGATCTTAATGTTCACCTCAGAGTCCACACA
GGAGAGAGGCCCTATAAGTGTAAGGCATGTGGTAAGGGCTTCAGTCGTAATTCATACCTCCTTGCCCATC
AGAGAGTGCATATAGATGAGACACAGTACACACACTGTGAGCGTGGAAAGGACCTTCTGACTCATCAAAG
ACTACATGAGCAGAGAGAAACATTATAGTAATGAACTAGTCCGTAACTTGAAAGTATTTCGATTTCTTGG
CTTTATATATCTTGTGGAAAGGACGAGTCCGCATCGGACGGTGTTCTACTACGCGTTAAGTCGACAATCA
ACCTCTGGATTACAAAATTTGTGAAAGATTGACTGGTATTCTTAACTATGTTGCTCCTTTTACGCTATGT
GGATACGCTGCTTTAATGCCTTTGTATCATGCTATTGCTTCCCGTATGGCTTTCATTTTCTCCTCCTTGT
ATAAATCCTGGTTGCTGTCTCTTTATGAGGAGTTGTGGCCCGTTGTCAGGCAACGTGGCGTGGTGTGCAC
TGTGTTTGCTGACGCAACCCCCACTGGTTGGGGCATTGCCACCACCTGTCAGCTCCTTTCCGGGACTTTC
GCTTTCCCCCTCCCTATTGCCACGGCGGAACTCATCGCCGCCTGCCTTGCCCGCTGCTGGACAGGGGCTC
GGCTGTTGGGCACTGACAATTCCGTGGTGTTGTCGGGGAAATCATCGTCCTTTCCTTGGCTGCTCGCCTG
TGTTGCCACCTGGATTCTGCGCGGGACGTCCTTCTGCTACGTCCCTTCGGCCCTCAATCCAGCGGACCTT
CCTTCCCGCGGCCTGCTGCCGGCTCTGCGGCCTCTTCCGCGTCTTCGCCTTCGCCCTCAGACGAGTCGGA
TCTCCCTTTGGGCCGCCTCCCCGCGTCGACTTTAAGACCAATGACTTACAAGGCAGCTGTAGATCTTAGC
CACTTTTTAAAAGAAAAGGGGGGACTGGAAGGGCTAATTCACTCCCAACGAAGACAAGATCTGCTTTTTG
CTTGTACTGGGTCTCTCTGGTTAGACCAGATCTGAGCCTGGGAGCTCTCTGGCTAACTAGGGAACCCACT
GCTTAAGCCTCAATAAAGCTTGCCTTGAGTGCTTCAAGTAGTGTGTGCCCGTCTGTTGTGTGACTCTGGT
AACTAGAGATCCCTCAGACCCTTTTAGTCAGTGTGGAAAATCTCTAGCAGTACGTATAGTAGTTCATGTC
ATCTTATTATTCAGTATTTATAACTTGCAAAGAAATGAATATCAGAGAGTGAGAGGAACTTGTTTATTGC
AGCTTATAATGGTTACAAATAAAGCAATAGCATCACAAATTTCACAAATAAAGCATTTTTTTCACTGCAT
TCTAGTTGTGGTTTGTCCAAACTCATCAATGTATCTTATCATGTCTGGCTCTAGCTATCCCGCCCCTAAC
TCCGCCCATCCCGCCCCTAACTCCGCCCAGTTCCGCCCATTCTCCGCCCCATGGCTGACTAATTTTTTTT
ATTTATGCAGAGGCCGAGGCCGCCTCGGCCTCTGAGCTATTCCAGAAGTAGTGAGGAGGCTTTTTTGGAG
GCCTAGGGACGTACCCAATTCGCCCTATAGTGAGTCGTATTACGCGCGCTCACTGGCCGTCGTTTTACAA
CGTCGTGACTGGGAAAACCCTGGCGTTACCCAACTTAATCGCCTTGCAGCACATCCCCCTTTCGCCAGCT
GGCGTAATAGCGAAGAGGCCCGCACCGATCGCCCTTCCCAACAGTTGCGCAGCCTGAATGGCGAATGGG
[124 nt withheld, positions 7490-7613]
C
[91 nt withheld, positions 7615-7705]
A
[49 nt withheld, positions 7707-7755]
CCTTTGACGTTGGAGTCCACGTTCTTT
[37 nt withheld, positions 7783-7819]
ACCCTATCTCGGTCTATTCTTTTGATTTATAAGGGATTTTGCCGATTTCGGCCTATTGGTTAAAAAATGA
GCTGATTTAACAAAAATTTAACGCGAATTTTAACAAAATATTAACGCTTACAATTTAGGTGGCACTTTTC
GGGGAAATGTGCGCGGAACCCCTATTTGTTTATTTTTCTAAATACATTCAAATATGTATCCGCTCATGAG
ACAATAACCCTGATAAATGCTTCAATAATATTGAAAAAGGAAGAGTATGAGTATTCAACATTTCCGTGTC
GCCCTTATTCCCTTTTTTGCGGCATTTTGCCTTCCTGTTTTTGCTCACCCAGAAACGCTGGTGAAAGTAA
AAGATGCTGAAGATCAGTTGGGTGCACGAGTGGGTTACATCGAACTGGATCTCAACAGCGGTAAGATCCT
TGAGAGTTTTCGCCCCGAAGAACGTTTTCCAATGATGAGCACTTTTAAAGTTCTGCTATGTGGCGCGGTA
TTATCCCGTATTGACGCCGGGCAAGAGCAACTCGGTCGCCGCATACACTATTCTCAGAATGACTTGGTTG
AGTACTCACCAGTCACAGAAAAGCATCTTACGGATGGCATGACAGTAAGAGAATTATGCAGTGCTGCCAT
AACCATGAGTGATAACACTGCGGCCAACTTACTTCTGACAACGATCGGAGGACCGAAGGAGCTAACCGCT
TTTTTGCACAACATGGGGGATCATGTAACTCGCCTTGATCGTTGGGAACCGGAGCTGAATGAAGCCATAC
CAAACGACGAGCGTGACACCACGATGCCTGTAGCAATGGCAACAACGTTGCGCAAACTATTAACTGGCGA
ACTACTTACTCTAGCTTCCCGGCAACAATTAATAGACTGGATGGAGGCGGATAAAGTTGCAGGACCACTT
CTGCGCTCGGCCCTTCCGGCTGGCTGGTTTATTGCTGATAAATCTGGAGCCGGTGAGCGTGGGTCTCGCG
GTATCATTGCAGCACTGGGGCCAGATGGTAAGCCCTCCCGTATCGTAGTTATCTACACGACGGGGAGTCA
GGCAACTATGGATGAACGAAATAGACAGATCGCTGAGATAGGTGCCTCACTGATTAAGCATTGGTAACTG
TCAGACCAAGTTTACTCATATATACTTTAGATTGATTTAAAACTTCATTTTTAATTTAAAAGGATCTAGG
TGAAGATCCTTTTTGATAATCTCATGACCAAAATCCCTTAACGTGAGTTTTCGTTCCACTGAGCGTCAGA
CCCCGTAGAAAAGATCAAAGGATCTTCTTGAGATCCTTTTTTTCTGCGCGTAATCTGCTGCTTGCAAACA
AAAAAACCACCGCTACCAGCGGTGGTTTGTTTGCCGGATCAAGAGCTACCAACTCTTTTTCCGAAGGTAA
CTGGCTTCAGCAGAGCGCAGATACCAAATACTGTTCTTCTAGTGTAGCCGTAGTTAGGCCACCACTTCAA
GAACTCTGTAGCACCGCCTACATACCTCGCTCTGCTAATCCTGTTACCAGTGGCTGCTGCCAGTGGCGAT
AAGTCGTGTCTTACCGGGTTGGACTCAAGACGATAGTTACCGGATAAGGCGCAGCGGTCGGGCTGAACGG
GGGGTTCGTGCACACAGCCCAGCTTGGAGCGAACGACCTACACCGAACTGAGATACCTACAGCGTGAGCT
ATGAGAAAGCGCCACGCTTCCCGAAGGGAGAAAGGCGGACAGGTATCCGGTAAGCGGCAGGGTCGGAACA
GGAGAGCGCACGAGGGAGCTTCCAGGGGGAAACGCCTGGTATCTTTATAGTCCTGTCGGGTTTCGCCACC
TCTGACTTGAGCGTCGATTTTTGTGATGCTCGTCAGGGGGGCGGAGCCTATGGAAAAACGCCAGCAACGC
GGCCTTTTTACGGTTCCTGGCCTTTTGCTGGCCTTTTGCTCACATGTTCTTTCCTGCGTTATCCCCTGAT
TCTGTGGATAACCGTATTACCGCCTTTGAGTGAGCTGATACCGCTCGCCGCAGCCGAACGACCGAGCGCA
GCGAGTCAGTGAGCGAGGAAGCGGAAGAGCGCCCAATACGCAAACCGCCTCTCCCCGCGCGTTGGCCGAT
TCATTAATGCAGCTGGCACGACAGGTTTCCCGACTGGAAAGCGGGCAGTGAGCGCAACGCAATTAATGTG
AGTTAGCTCACTCATTAGGCACCCCAGGCTTTACACTTTATGCTTCCGGCTCGTATGTTGTGTGGAATTG
TGAGCGGATAACAATTTCACACAGGAAACAGCTATGACCATGATTACGCCAAGCGCGCAATTAACCCTCA
CTAAAGGGAACAAAAGCTGGAGCTGCAAGC
Features (pLannotate 1.2.2; 32 found; start..end, strand, type, name):
      5..231     +  promoter       RSV promoter: Rous sarcoma virus enhancer/promoter
    232..412     +  LTR            5' LTR (truncated): truncated 5' long terminal repeat (LTR) from HIV-1
    459..584     +  misc_feature   HIV-1 Ψ: packaging signal of human immunodeficiency virus type 1
    568..931     +  CDS            HIV-1 gag (fragment): gag protein from human immunodeficiency virus 1; gag
   1077..1310    +  misc_feature   RRE: The Rev response element (RRE) of HIV-1 allows for Rev-dependent mRNA export from the nucleus to the cytoplasm.
   1687..1713    +  CDS            Rev (fragment): human immunodeficiency virus 1 (HIV-1) Rev protein; rev; enhances nuclear export of unspliced and incompletely spliced viral mRNAs
   1720..1743    +  promoter       SV40 promoter (fragment): SV40 early promoter
   1744..1815    +  promoter       SV40 promoter (fragment): SV40 enhancer and early promoter
   1839..1974    +  rep_origin     SV40 ori: SV40 origin of replication
   2020..2616    +  CDS            PuroR (fragment): puromycin N-acetyltransferase; pac from Streptomyces; confers resistance to puromycin
   2665..2782    +  misc_feature   cPPT/CTS: central polypurine tract and central termination sequence of HIV-1
   2847..2913    +  CDS            small t antigen (fragment): SV40 (simian virus 40) small t antigen
   2920..4098    +  promoter       EF-1α promoter: strong constitutive promoter for human elongation factor EF-1α
   4115..4918    +  CDS            ZNF285 (fragment): ZN285_HUMAN - Also known as ZNF285A. Experimental evidence at protein level: Swiss-Prot protein existence level 1. May be involved in transcriptional regulation. From Homo sapiens (Human).
   5831..5905    +  CDS            ZNF285 (fragment): ZN285_HUMAN - Also known as ZNF285A. Experimental evidence at protein level: Swiss-Prot protein existence level 1. May be involved in transcriptional regulation. From Homo sapiens (Human).
   5921..5974    +  promoter       U6 promoter (fragment): RNA polymerase III promoter for human U6 snRNA
   6016..6604    +  misc_feature   WPRE: woodchuck hepatitis virus posttranscriptional regulatory element
   6655..6674    +  misc_feature   cPPT/CTS (fragment): central polypurine tract and central termination sequence of HIV-1
   6676..6909    +  LTR            3' LTR (ΔU3): self-inactivating 3' long terminal repeat (LTR) from HIV-1
   6987..7108    +  polyA_signal   SV40 poly(A) signal: SV40 polyadenylation signal
   7148..7283    +  rep_origin     SV40 ori: SV40 origin of replication
   7304..7322    -  promoter       T7 promoter: promoter for bacteriophage T7 RNA polymerase
   7330..7485    +  CDS            lacZα (fragment): LacZα fragment of β-galactosidase; lacZ fragment
   7490..7918    +  rep_origin     f1 ori (sequence partly withheld): f1 bacteriophage origin of replication; arrow indicates direction of (+) strand synthesis
   7971..8075    +  promoter       AmpR promoter: bla
   8076..8936    +  CDS            AmpR: β-lactamase; bla; confers resistance to ampicillin, carbenicillin, and related antibiotics
   9107..9695    +  rep_origin     ori: high-copy-number ColE1/pMB1/pBR322/pUC origin of replication
   9878..9970    +  CDS            lacI (fragment): lac repressor; lacI; The lac repressor binds to the lac operator to inhibit transcription in E. coli. This inhibition can be relieved by adding lactose or isopropyl-β-D-thiogalactopyranoside (IPTG).
   9983..10004   +  protein_bind   CAP binding site: CAP binding activates transcription in the presence of cAMP. E. coli catabolite activator protein
  10019..10049   +  promoter       lac promoter: promoter for the E. coli lac operon
  10057..10073   +  protein_bind   lac operator: The lac repressor binds to the lac operator to inhibit transcription in E. coli. This inhibition can be relieved by adding lactose or isopropyl-β-D-thiogalactopyranoside (IPTG). lac repressor encoded by lacI
  10118..10136   +  promoter       T3 promoter: promoter for bacteriophage T3 RNA polymerase
