[The description below was written by a language model from this plasmid's Addgene catalogue record and pLannotate feature annotations shown in this document.]
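Description:
TFORF2791 is a third-generation-style, self-inactivating lentiviral expression plasmid built on the pLX_TRC317 backbone. It belongs to a barcoded library of human transcription factor open reading frames and carries ZNF285 (also called ZNF285A), a zinc finger protein thought to act in transcriptional regulation. In bacteria it is maintained through a high-copy ColE1/pUC-type origin and selected with ampicillin via the β-lactamase gene. An f1 origin and remnants of a lac/lacZα cloning region with T7 and T3 promoters are also present in the backbone. The depositor notes that the plasmid can recombine, which is common for vectors carrying repeated LTR sequences.

The viral portion begins with an RSV promoter fused to a truncated HIV-1 5' LTR, which drives Tat-independent transcription of the genomic RNA. This is followed by the Ψ packaging signal, a gag fragment, the Rev response element for nuclear export, and a cPPT/CTS that aids nuclear import. Two expression units sit between the LTRs. An SV40 early promoter drives puromycin N-acetyltransferase for selection of transduced mammalian cells, and a strong constitutive EF-1α promoter drives the ZNF285 ORF. The feature table annotates only the two ends of the ORF as ZNF285 fragments, probably because the synthesized sequence or the isoform differs from the reference. A WPRE downstream enhances transcript stability and expression, and the ΔU3 3' LTR silences viral promoter activity after integration.

According to the record, each library member carries a unique 24-bp barcode, though it is not annotated as a feature here. The barcode allows the overexpressed factor to be identified in pooled screens, such as those studying directed differentiation.
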