Addgene plasmid #142991: TFORF2791
Purpose: Lentiviral vector for overexpressing transcription factor ORFs with unique 24-bp barcodes. Barcodes facilitate identification of transcription factors in pooled screens.
Depositing lab: Feng Zhang. Depositing organization: Broad Institute. Publication: A transcription factor atlas of directed differentiation. Joung J, Ma S, Tay T, Geiger-Schuller KR, Kirchgatterer PC, Verdine VK, Guo B, Arias-Garcia MA, Allen WE, Singh A, Kuksenko O, Abudayyeh OO, Gootenberg JS, Fu Z, Macrae RK, Buenrostro JD, Regev A, Zhang F. Cell. 2023 Jan 5;186(1):209-229.e26. doi: 10.1016/j.cell.2022.11.026. PubMed 36608654.
Backbone
  Vector backbone: pLX_TRC317
  Backbone manufacturer: Broad Institute Genetic Perturbation Platform
  Backbone size w/o insert (bp): 8264
  Vector type: Mammalian Expression, Lentiviral
  Selectable markers: Puromycin
Growth in bacteria
  Bacterial resistance: Ampicillin, 100 μg/mL
  Growth temperature: 30°C
  Growth strain: NEB Stable
  Copy number: High Copy
Gene/Insert
  Gene/Insert name: ZNF285
  Species: H. sapiens (human)
  Insert size (bp): 1895
  Entrez Gene: ZNF285 (a.k.a. ZNF285A)
  Promoter: EF1a
  Cloning method: Unknown
  Sequencing primers: 5′ GGGTGGAGACTGAAGTTAGGCCAG; 3′ CACATAGCGTAAAAGGAGCAACATAG
Terms and licenses: Academic/Nonprofit Terms; Industry Terms: Not Available to Industry
Depositor comments: NM_001291488,ENST00000591679 . The transcription factor ORF portion of this plasmid was synthesized by Genewiz. Please test multiple small colonies in case of plasmid recombination. To make this collection available in a timely manner, a portion of this collection was not fully sequenced by Addgene. If an Addgene verified full plasmid sequence is not available, please contact us prior to placing an order to request the full sequence.
How to cite: TFORF2791 was a gift from Feng Zhang (Addgene plasmid # 142991 ; http://n2t.net/addgene:142991 ; RRID:Addgene_142991)
