>Addgene plasmid #142991 | TFORF2791 | depositor partial sequence | sequence record 281111 | Insert
ACCGCCACCATGATTAAGTTCCAGATTCAAGGGATACATGTGCAGGAAAGGGTGACATTCAAGGATGTGG
CTGTTGTCTTCACCAAGGAAGAGCTGGCACTATTGGATAAAGCCCAGATAAACCTGTACCAAGATGTGAT
GCTGGAAAACTTCAGGAACCTCATGTTAGTGAGAGACGGGATTAAAAACAACATTTTGAATCTTCAGGCA
AAGGGGTTAAGTTACCTTTCGCAAGAAGTGCTTCATTGCTGGCAGATTTGGAAACAAAGGATCCGGGATT
TAACTGTGAGTCAGGATTATATCGTGAACCTTCAAGAAGAGTGTTCCCCACATTTAGAAGATGTTTCCCT
CAGTGAAGAGTGGGCAGGCATTTCTCTTCAGATTTCTGAAAATGAAAACTATGTAGTAAATGCCATTATC
AAAAATCAAGATATCACAGCATGGCAAAGCCTGACACAGGTTCTTACCCCAGAATCGTGGAGGAAAGCCA
ACATAATGACCGAGCCCCAGAACTCTCAGGGAAGATATAAGGGAATTTACATGGAAGAGAAATTGTACAG
ACGTGCTCAGCATGATGACAGCCTCAGTTGGACCTCATGTGATCATCATGAGTCCCAAGAATGTAAAGGA
GAGGACCCTGGTAGACATCCCAGCTGTGGGAAAAACTTGGGTATGAAATCAACGGTTGAAAAACGTAATG
CGGCCCATGTATTACCACAGCCTTTCCCATGTAATAACTGTGGGGTGGCCTTTGCAGATGATACAGATCC
TCATGTCCATCACAGCACTCACCTAGGAGAAAAATCTTATAAATGTGACCAGTATGGAAAGAACTTTAGT
CAGAGCCAAGATCTTATCGTTCATTGTAAAACTCACTCTGGCAAGACTCCCTATGAATTCCACGAATGGC
CTATGGGCTGCAAACAGAGCTCAGACCTTCCCAGATATCAGAAAGTCTCCTCAGGAGACAAACCCTACAA
ATGTAAAGAATGTGGCAAGGGCTTCAGGCGCAGCTCTTCCCTTCACAACCATCATCGAGTCCACACAGGG
GAGATGCCCTACAAATGCGATGAATGTGGGAAAGGGTTTGGATTTAGGTCACTTCTTTGTATTCATCAGG
GAGTACACACAGGGAAAAAGCCCTATAAATGTGAAGAGTGTGGGAAGGGCTTTGATCAGAGCTCCAACCT
TCTTGTCCATCAGAGAGTCCACACTGGAGAGAAGCCCTACAAATGCAGTGAGTGTGGCAAGTGCTTTAGT
TCAAGCTCCGTTCTTCAAGTCCACTGGAGGTTTCACACAGGGGAGAAACCATATAGGTGTGGTGAGTGTG
GAAAGGGCTTCAGCCAATGTACACACCTTCACATTCACCAGAGAGTCCACACAGGGGAGAAACCATACAA
ATGCAATGTGTGTGGAAAGGATTTTGCGTATAGCTCTGTTCTTCACACTCATCAGAGAGTTCACACTGGA
GAAAAACCATATAAATGTGAAGTGTGTGGAAAGTGCTTCAGTTACAGTTCATATTTTCACTTACATCAAA
GAGATCACATCAGAGAGAAACCATATAAATGTGATGAGTGTGGTAAAGGCTTCAGCCGGAATTCAGATCT
TAATGTTCACCTCAGAGTCCACACAGGAGAGAGGCCCTATAAGTGTAAGGCATGTGGTAAGGGCTTCAGT
CGTAATTCATACCTCCTTGCCCATCAGAGAGTGCATATAGATGAGACACAGTACACACACTGTGAGCGTG
GAAAGGACCTTCTGACTCATCAAAGACTACATGAGCAGAGAGAAACATTATAGTAATGAACTAGTCCGTA
ACTTGAAAGTATTTCGATTTCTTGGCTTTATATATCTTGTGGAAAGGACGAGTCCGCATCGGACGGTGTT
CTACT
