>Addgene plasmid #142991 | TFORF2791 | depositor partial sequence | sequence record 281112 | Barcode
GTCCGCATCGGACGGTGTTCTACT
